>Addgene plasmid #206258 | pMMK ENTR 1 CMV mAG beta-catenin | addgene full sequence | sequence record 406391 | Addgene NGS Result
TTGAGATCCTTTTTTTCTGCGCGTAATCTGCTGCTTGCAAACAAAAAAACCACCGCTACCAGCGGTGGTT
TGTTTGCCGGATCAAGAGCTACCAACTCTTTTTCCGAAGGTAACTGGCTTCAGCAGAGCGCAGATACCAA
ATACTGTTCTTCTAGTGTAGCCGTAGTTAGGCCACCACTTCAAGAACTCTGTAGCACCGCCTACATACCT
CGCTCTGCTAATCCTGTTACCAGTGGCTGCTGCCAGTGGCGATAAGTCGTGTCTTACCGGGTTGGACTCA
AGACGATAGTTACCGGATAAGGCGCAGCGGTCGGGCTGAACGGGGGGTTCGTGCACACAGCCCAGCTTGG
AGCGAACGACCTACACCGAACTGAGATACCTACAGCGTGAGCTATGAGAAAGCGCCACGCTTCCCGAAGG
GAGAAAGGCGGACAGGTATCCGGTAAGCGGCAGGGTCGGAACAGGAGAGCGCACGAGGGAGCTTCCAGGG
GGAAACGCCTGGTATCTTTATAGTCCTGTCGGGTTTCGCCACCTCTGACTTGAGCGTCGATTTTTGTGAT
GCTCGTCAGGGGGGCGGAGCCTATGGAAAAACGCCAGCAACGCGCAAATAATGATTTTATTTTGACTGAT
AGTGACCTGTTCGTTGCAACAAATTGATAAGCAATGCTTTTTTATAATGCCAACTTTGTACAAAAAAGCA
GGCTGTTTAAACGATATCCCCATATATGGAGTTCCGCGTTACATAACTTACGGTAAATGGCCCGCCTGGC
TGACCGCCCAACGACCCCCGCCCATTGACGTCAATAATGACGTATGTTCCCATAGTAACGCCAATAGGGA
CTTTCCATTGACGTCAATGGGTGGAGTATTTACGGTAAACTGCCCACTTGGCAGTACATCAAGTGTATCA
TATGCCAAGTACGCCCCCTATTGACGTCAATGACGGTAAATGGCCCGCCTGGCATTATGCCCAGTACATG
ACCTTATGGGACTTTCCTACTTGGCAGTACATCTACGTATTAGTCATCGCTATTACCATGGTGATGCGGT
TTTGGCAGTACATCAATGGGCGTGGATAGCGGTTTGACTCACGGGGATTTCCAAGTCTCCACCCCATTGA
CGTCAATGGGAGTTTGTTTTGGCACCAAAATCAACGGGACTTTCCAAAATGTCGTAACAACTCCGCCCCA
TTGACGCAAATGGGCGGTAGGCGTGTACGGTGGGAGGTCTATATAAGCAGAGCTGGAATTCTGCAGTCGA
TCGACGGTACCGCGGGCCCGGGCCACTAGTAACGGCCGCCAGTGTGCTGGAATTCGCCACCATGGTGAGC
GTGATCAAGCCCGAGATGAAGATCAAGCTGTGCATGAGGGGCACCGTGAACGGCCACAACTTCGTGATCG
AGGGCGAGGGCAAGGGCAACCCCTACGAGGGCACCCAGATCCTGGACCTGAACGTGACCGAGGGCGCCCC
CCTGCCCTTCGCCTACGACATCCTGACCACCGTGTTCCAGTACGGCAACAGGGCCTTCACCAAGTACCCC
GCCGACATCCAGGACTACTTCAAGCAGACCTTCCCCGAGGGCTACCACTGGGAGAGGAGCATGACCTACG
AGGACCAGGGCATCTGCACCGCCACCAGCAACATCAGCATGAGGGGCGACTGCTTCTTCTACGACATCAG
GTTCGACGGCACCAACTTCCCCCCCAACGGCCCCGTGATGCAGAAGAAGACCCTGAAGTGGGAGCCCAGC
ACCGAGAAGATGTACGTGGAGGACGGCGTGCTGAAGGGCGACGTGAACATGAGGCTGCTGCTGGAGGGCG
GCGGCCACTACAGGTGCGACTTCAAGACCACCTACAAGGCCAAGAAGGAGGTGAGGCTGCCCGACGCCCA
CAAGATCGACCACAGGATCGAGATCCTGAAGCACGACAAGGACTACAACAAGGTGAAGCTGTACGAGAAC
GCCGTGGCCAGGTACTCCATGCTGCCCAGCCAGGCCAAGGCTACTCAAGCTGACCTGATGGAGTTGGACA
TGGCCATGGAGCCGGACAGAAAAGCTGCTGTCAGCCACTGGCAGCAGCAGTCTTACTTGGATTCTGGAAT
CCATTCTGGTGCCACCACCACAGCTCCTTCCCTGAGTGGCAAGGGCAACCCTGAGGAAGAAGATGTTGAC
ACCTCCCAAGTCCTTTATGAATGGGAGCAAGGCTTTTCCCAGTCCTTCACGCAAGAGCAAGTAGCTGATA
TTGACGGGCAGTATGCAATGACTAGGGCTCAGAGGGTCCGAGCTGCCATGTTCCCTGAGACGCTAGATGA
GGGCATGCAGATCCCATCCACGCAGTTTGACGCTGCTCATCCCACTAATGTCCAGCGCTTGGCTGAACCA
TCACAGATGTTGAAA
[1614 nt withheld, positions 2396-4009]
AAGCGGCTTTCAGTCGAGCTGACCAGTTCCCTCTTCAGGACAGAGCCAATGGCTTGGAATGAGACTGCAG
ATCTTGGACTGGACATTGGTGCCCAGGGAGAAGCCCTTGGATATCGCCAGGATGATCCCAGCTACCGTTC
TTTTCACTCTGGTGGATACGGCCAGGATGCCTTGGGGATGGACCCTATGATGGAGCATGAGATGGGTGGC
CACCACCCTGGTGCTGACTATCCAGTTGATGGGCTGCCTGATCTGGGACACGCCCAGGACCTCATGGATG
GGCTGCCCCCAGGTGATAGCAATCAGCTGGCCTGGTTTGATACTGACCTGTAATGAATGCAATTGTTGTT
GTTAACTTGTTTATTGCAGCTTATAATGGTTACAAATAAAGCAATAGCATCACAAATTTCACAAATAAAG
CATTTTTTTCACTGCATTCTAGTTGTGGTTTGTCCAAACTCATCAATGTATCTTAGATATCCCTAGGCCC
GGGCAACTTTGTATAATAAAGTTGAACGAGAAACGTAAAATGATATAAATATCAATATATTAAATTAGAT
TTTGCATAAAAAACAGACTACATAATACTGTAAAACACAACATATCCAGTCACTATGCTGGCCCGTGTCT
CAAAATCTCTGATGTTACATTGCACAAGATAAAAATATATCATCATGAACAATAAAACTGTCTGCTTACA
TAAACAGTAATACAAGGGGTGTTATGAGCCATATTCAACGGGAAACGTCGAGGCCGCGATTAAATTCCAA
CATGGATGCTGATTTATATGGGTATAAATGGGCTCGCGATAATGTCGGGCAATCAGGTGCGACAATCTAT
CGCTTGTATGGGAAGCCCGATGCGCCAGAGTTGTTTCTGAAACATGGCAAAGGTAGCGTTGCCAATGATG
TTACAGATGAGATGGTCAGACTAAACTGGCTGACGGAATTTATGCCTCTTCCGACCATCAAGCATTTTAT
CCGTACTCCTGATGATGCATGGTTACTCACCACTGCGATCCCCGGAAAAACAGCATTCCAGGTATTAGAA
GAATATCCTGATTCAGGTGAAAATATTGTTGATGCGCTGGCAGTGTTCCTGCGCCGGTTGCATTCGATTC
CTGTTTGTAATTGTCCTTTTAACAGCGATCGCGTATTTCGTCTCGCTCAGGCGCAATCACGAATGAATAA
CGGTTTGGTTGATGCGAGTGATTTTGATGACGAGCGTAATGGCTGGCCTGTTGAACAAGTCTGGAAAGAA
ATGCATAAACTTTTGCCATTCTCACCGGATTCAGTCGTCACTCATGGTGATTTCTCACTTGATAACCTTA
TTTTTGACGAGGGGAAATTAATAGGTTGTATTGATGTTGGACGAGTCGGAATCGCAGACCGATACCAGGA
TCTTGCCATCCTATGGAACTGCCTCGGTGAGTTTTCTCCTTCATTACAGAAACGGCTTTTTCAAAAATAT
GGTATTGATAATCCTGATATGAATAAATTGCAGTTTCATTTGATGCTCGATGAGTTTTTCTAATCAGAAT
TGGTTAATTGGTTGTAACACTGGCAGAGCATTACGCTGACTTGACGGGACGGCGCAAGCTCATGACCAAA
ATCCCTTAACGTGAGTTACGCGTCGTTCCACTGAGCGTCAGACCCCGTAGAAAAGATCAAAGGATCTTC
Features (pLannotate 1.2.2; 10 found; start..end, strand, type, name):
      1..589     +  rep_origin     ori: high-copy-number ColE1/pMB1/pBR322/pUC origin of replication
    605..704     +  protein_bind   attL1: mutant version of attL; recombination site for the Gateway® LR reaction LR Clonase™
    737..1040    +  enhancer       CMV enhancer: human cytomegalovirus immediate early enhancer
   1041..1244    +  promoter       CMV promoter: human cytomegalovirus (CMV) immediate early promoter
   1261..1282    +  misc_feature   MCS (fragment): multiple cloning site
   1322..1999    +  CDS            hmAzami-Green: humanized monomeric Azami-Green fluorescent protein mammalian codon-optimized
   2000..4339    +  CDS            Ctnnb1 (sequence partly withheld): CTNB1_MOUSE - Also known as Catnb. Experimental evidence at protein level: Swiss-Prot protein existence level 1. Key downstream component of the canonical Wnt signaling pathway (PubMed:15132997). In the absence of Wnt, forms a complex with AXIN1, AXIN2, APC, CSNK1A1 and GSK3B that promotes phosphorylation on N-terminal Ser and Thr residues and ubiquitination of CTNNB1 via BTRC and its subsequent degradation by the proteasome. In the presence of Wnt ligand, CTNNB1 is not ubiquitinated and accumulates in the nucleus, where it acts as a coactivator for transcription factors of the TCF/LEF family,
   4363..4484    +  polyA_signal   SV40 poly(A) signal: SV40 polyadenylation signal
   4503..4626    +  protein_bind   attR3: mutant version of attR; recombination site for the Gateway® LR reaction LR Clonase™
   4733..5542    +  CDS            KanR: aminoglycoside phosphotransferase; aph(3')-Ia; confers resistance to kanamycin in bacteria or G418 (Geneticin®) in eukaryotes
