[The description below was written by a language model from this plasmid's Addgene catalogue record and pLannotate feature annotations shown in this document.]
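Description:
pMMK ENTR 1 CMV mAG beta-catenin is a Gateway entry plasmid from the MultiMate system, occupying position 1 in a MultiSite Gateway assembly whose product is used to generate recombinant baculovirus for delivering mammalian expression cassettes. The 5.7 kb plasmid is maintained in E. coli at high copy through a ColE1/pUC-type origin and is selected with kanamycin via an aminoglycoside phosphotransferase gene (KanR). Both of these elements lie outside the recombination-flanked region, so they are left behind when the cassette is transferred.

The payload sits between an attL1 site and an attR3 site, the mutant recombination sequences that direct ordered, directional joining with other entry modules in an LR Clonase reaction. Within this interval, the human cytomegalovirus immediate early enhancer and promoter drive a single open reading frame in which a humanized, mammalian codon-optimized monomeric Azami Green fluorescent protein is fused directly to the N terminus of mouse beta-catenin (Ctnnb1). The transcript is terminated by an SV40 polyadenylation signal. The fusion was built by Gibson assembly of PCR-amplified mAG and beta-catenin fragments taken from earlier lentiviral constructs.

Beta-catenin is the central effector of canonical Wnt signalling: it is degraded in the absence of ligand and accumulates in the nucleus as a TCF/LEF coactivator when the pathway is active. A green fluorescent fusion therefore allows its abundance and localisation to be visualised in mammalian cells. In the MultiMate context, the plasmid serves as a modular building block that is combined with other entry vectors into multi-component baculoviral constructs.
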