Addgene plasmid #206258: pMMK ENTR 1 CMV mAG beta-catenin
Purpose: ENTR Vector 1 for MultiSite Gateway assembly and production of recombinant baculovirus using MultiMate assembly. Encodes mAG Ctnnb1 under the control of CMV promoter.
Depositing lab: Imre Berger. Depositing organization: University of Bristol. Publication: Highly efficient CRISPR-mediated large DNA docking and multiplexed prime editing using a single baculovirus. Aulicino F, Pelosse M, Toelzer C, Capin J, Ilegems E, Meysami P, Rollarson R, Berggren PO, Dillingham MS, Schaffitzel C, Saleem MA, Welsh GI, Berger I. Nucleic Acids Res. 2022 Jul 22;50(13):7783-7799. doi: 10.1093/nar/gkac587. PubMed 35801912.
Backbone
  Vector backbone: pMMK ENTR 1
  Vector type: Mammalian Expression ; MultiMate/Gateway ENTR 1
Growth in bacteria
  Bacterial resistance: Kanamycin, 50 μg/mL
  Growth temperature: 37°C
  Growth strain: DH5alpha
  Copy number: High Copy
Gene/Insert
  Gene/Insert name: mAG Ctnnb1
  Species: M. musculus (mouse)
  Entrez Gene: Ctnnb1 (a.k.a. Bfc, Catnb, Mesc)
  Tag / fusion protein: monomeric Azami Green (N terminal on insert)
  Cloning method: Gibson Cloning
Resource information
  A portion of this plasmid was derived from a plasmid made by: mAG beta-catenin was obtained through Gibson assembly of PCR amplified mAG from pL-EF1a mAG-hGeminin (De Jaime-Soguero A. et al. Plos Genetics 2017), and beta-catenin from pL-EF1a beta-catenin SV40 Puro (Aulicino et al. Stem Cell Reports, 2020)
Terms and licenses: Academic/Nonprofit Terms; Industry Terms: Not Available to Industry
How to cite: pMMK ENTR 1 CMV mAG beta-catenin was a gift from Imre Berger (Addgene plasmid # 206258 ; http://n2t.net/addgene:206258 ; RRID:Addgene_206258)
